>Addgene plasmid #128148 | TGN38 EGFP | addgene full sequence | sequence record 251067 | Addgene NGS Result
TAGTTATTAATAGTAATCAATTACGGGGTCATTAGTTCATAGCCCATATATGGAGTTCCGCGTTACATAA
CTTACGGTAAATGGCCCGCCTGGCTGACCGCCCAACGACCCCCGCCCATTGACGTCAATAATGACGTATG
TTCCCATAGTAACGCCAATAGGGACTTTCCATTGACGTCAATGGGTGGAGTATTTACGGTAAACTGCCCA
CTTGGCAGTACATCAAGTGTATCATATGCCAAGTACGCCCCCTATTGACGTCAATGACGGTAAATGGCCC
GCCTGGCATTATGCCCAGTACATGACCTTATGGGACTTTCCTACTTGGCAGTACATCTACGTATTAGTCA
TCGCTATTACCATGGTGATGCGGTTTTGGCAGTACATCAATGGGCGTGGATAGCGGTTTGACTCACGGGG
ATTTCCAAGTCTCCACCCCATTGACGTCAATGGGAGTTTGTTTTGGCACCAAAATCAACGGGACTTTCCA
AAATGTCGTAACAACTCCGCCCCATTGACGCAAATGGGCGGTAGGCGTGTACGGTGGGAGGTCTATATAA
GCAGAGCTGGTTTAGTGAACCGTCAGATCCGCTAGCGTCGCCACCATGAAGTGCCTTTTGTACTTAGCTT
TTTTATTCATCGGGGTGAATTGCGCACCGGTCGCCACCATGGTGAGCAAGGGCGAGGAGCTGTTCACCGG
GGTGGTGCCCATCCTGGTCGAGCTGGACGGCGACGTAAACGGCCACAAGTTCAGCGTGTCCGGCGAGGGC
GAGGGCGATGCCACCTACGGCAAGCTGACCCTGAAGTTCATCTGCACCACCGGCAAGCTGCCCGTGCCCT
GGCCCACCCTCGTGACCACCCTGACCTACGGCGTGCAGTGCTTCAGCCGCTACCCCGACCACATGAAGCA
GCACGACTTCTTCAAGTCCGCCATGCCCGAAGGCTACGTCCAGGAGCGCACCATCTTCTTCAAGGACGAC
GGCAACTACAAGACCCGCGCCGAGGTGAAGTTCGAGGGCGACACCCTGGTGAACCGCATCGAGCTGAAGG
GCATCGACTTCAAGGAGGACGGCAACATCCTGGGGCACAAGCTGGAGTACAACTACAACAGCCACAACGT
CTATATCATGGCCGACAAGCAGAAGAACGGCATCAAGGTGAACTTCAAGATCCGCCACAACATCGAGGAC
GGCAGCGTGCAGCTCGCCGACCACTACCAGCAGAACACCCCCATCGGCGACGGCCCCGTGCTGCTGCCCG
ACAACCACTACCTGAGCACCCAGTCCAAGCTGAGCAAAGACCCCAACGAGAAGCGCGATCACATGGTCCT
GCTGGAGTTCGTGACCGCCGCCGGGATCACTCTCGGCATGGACGAGCTGTACAAGTCCGGACTCAGATCT
CGAGCTCAAGCTTCGAATTCTGCAGTCGACCACTTCTTTGCTTATCTGGTGACCGCTGCTGTTCTTGTTG
CTGTCCTCTATATTGCTTACCACAACAAACGAAAGATTATTGCTTTTGCCCTGGAAGGAAAAAGATCCAA
AGTCACTCGGAGGCCAAAGGCCAGTGACTACCAACGTTTGAACCTAAAGCTTTGAGGATCCACCGGATCT
AGATAACTGATCATAATCAGCCATACCACATTTGTAGAGGTTTTACTTGCTTTAAAAAACCTCCCACACC
TCCCCCTGAACCTGAAACATAAAATGAATGCAATTGTTGTTGTTAACTTGTTTATTGCAGCTTATAATGG
TTACAAATAAAGCAATAGCATCACAAATTTCACAAATAAAGCATTTTTTTCACTGCATTCTAGTTGTGGT
TTGTCCAAACTCATCAATGTATCTTAACGCGTAAATTGTAAGCGTTAATATTTTGTTAAAATTCGCGTTA
AATTTTTGTTAAATCAGCTCATTTTTTAACCAATAGGCCGAAATCGGCAAAATCCCTTATAAATCAAAAG
AATAGACCGAGATAGGGT
[37 nt withheld, positions 1979-2015]
AAAGAACGTGGACTCCAACGTCAAAGG
[49 nt withheld, positions 2043-2091]
T
[91 nt withheld, positions 2093-2183]
G
[124 nt withheld, positions 2185-2308]
CAGGTGGCACTTTTCGGGGAAATGTGCGCGGAACCCCTATTTGTTTATTTTTCTAAATACATTCAAATAT
GTATCCGCTCATGAGACAATAACCCTGATAAATGCTTCAATAATATTGAAAAAGGAAGAGTCCTGAGGCG
GAAAGAACCAGCTGTGGAATGTGTGTCAGTTAGGGTGTGGAAAGTCCCCAGGCTCCCCAGCAGGCAGAAG
TATGCAAAGCATGCATCTCAATTAGTCAGCAACCAGGTGTGGAAAGTCCCCAGGCTCCCCAGCAGGCAGA
AGTATGCAAAGCATGCATCTCAATTAGTCAGCAACCATAGTCCCGCCCCTAACTCCGCCCATCCCGCCCC
TAACTCCGCCCAGTTCCGCCCATTCTCCGCCCCATGGCTGACTAATTTTTTTTATTTATGCAGAGGCCGA
GGCCGCCTCGGCCTCTGAGCTATTCCAGAAGTAGTGAGGAGGCTTTTTTGGAGGCCTAGGCTTTTGCAAA
GATCGATCAAGAGACAGGATGAGGATCGTTTCGCATGATTGAACAAGATGGATTGCACGCAGGTTCTCCG
GCCGCTTGGGTGGAGAGGCTATTCGGCTATGACTGGGCACAACAGACAATCGGCTGCTCTGATGCCGCCG
TGTTCCGGCTGTCAGCGCAGGGGCGCCCGGTTCTTTTTGTCAAGACCGACCTGTCCGGTGCCCTGAATGA
ACTGCAAGACGAGGCAGCGCGGCTATCGTGGCTGGCCACGACGGGCGTTCCTTGCGCAGCTGTGCTCGAC
GTTGTCACTGAAGCGGGAAGGGACTGGCTGCTATTGGGCGAAGTGCCGGGGCAGGATCTCCTGTCATCTC
ACCTTGCTCCTGCCGAGAAAGTATCCATCATGGCTGATGCAATGCGGCGGCTGCATACGCTTGATCCGGC
TACCTGCCCATTCGACCACCAAGCGAAACATCGCATCGAGCGAGCACGTACTCGGATGGAAGCCGGTCTT
GTCGATCAGGATGATCTGGACGAAGAGCATCAGGGGCTCGCGCCAGCCGAACTGTTCGCCAGGCTCAAGG
CGAGCATGCCCGACGGCGAGGATCTCGTCGTGACCCATGGCGATGCCTGCTTGCCGAATATCATGGTGGA
AAATGGCCGCTTTTCTGGATTCATCGACTGTGGCCGGCTGGGTGTGGCGGACCGCTATCAGGACATAGCG
TTGGCTACCCGTGATATTGCTGAAGAGCTTGGCGGCGAATGGGCTGACCGCTTCCTCGTGCTTTACGGTA
TCGCCGCTCCCGATTCGCAGCGCATCGCCTTCTATCGCCTTCTTGACGAGTTCTTCTGAGCGGGACTCTG
GGGTTCGAAATGACCGACCAAGCGACGCCCAACCTGCCATCACGAGATTTCGATTCCACCGCCGCCTTCT
ATGAAAGGTTGGGCTTCGGAATCGTTTTCCGGGACGCCGGCTGGATGATCCTCCAGCGCGGGGATCTCAT
GCTGGAGTTCTTCGCCCACCCTAGGGGGAGGCTAACTGAAACACGGAAGGAGACAATACCGGAAGGAACC
CGCGCTATGACGGCAATAAAAAGACAGAATAAAACGCACGGTGTTGGGTCGTTTGTTCATAAACGCGGGG
TTCGGTCCCAGGGCTGGCACTCTGTCGATACCCCACCGAGACCCCATTGGGGCCAATACGCCCGCGTTTC
TTCCTTTTCCCCACCCCACCCCCCAAGTTCGGGTGAAGGCCCAGGGCTCGCAGCCAACGTCGGGGCGGCA
GGCCCTGCCATAGCCTCAGGTTACTCATATATACTTTAGATTGATTTAAAACTTCATTTTTAATTTAAAA
GGATCTAGGTGAAGATCCTTTTTGATAATCTCATGACCAAAATCCCTTAACGTGAGTTTTCGTTCCACTG
AGCGTCAGACCCCGTAGAAAAGATCAAAGGATCTTCTTGAGATCCTTTTTTTCTGCGCGTAATCTGCTGC
TTGCAAACAAAAAAACCACCGCTACCAGCGGTGGTTTGTTTGCCGGATCAAGAGCTACCAACTCTTTTTC
CGAAGGTAACTGGCTTCAGCAGAGCGCAGATACCAAATACTGTTCTTCTAGTGTAGCCGTAGTTAGGCCA
CCACTTCAAGAACTCTGTAGCACCGCCTACATACCTCGCTCTGCTAATCCTGTTACCAGTGGCTGCTGCC
AGTGGCGATAAGTCGTGTCTTACCGGGTTGGACTCAAGACGATAGTTACCGGATAAGGCGCAGCGGTCGG
GCTGAACGGGGGGTTCGTGCACACAGCCCAGCTTGGAGCGAACGACCTACACCGAACTGAGATACCTACA
GCGTGAGCTATGAGAAAGCGCCACGCTTCCCGAAGGGAGAAAGGCGGACAGGTATCCGGTAAGCGGCAGG
GTCGGAACAGGAGAGCGCACGAGGGAGCTTCCAGGGGGAAACGCCTGGTATCTTTATAGTCCTGTCGGGT
TTCGCCACCTCTGACTTGAGCGTCGATTTTTGTGATGCTCGTCAGGGGGGCGGAGCCTATGGAAAAACGC
CAGCAACGCGGCCTTTTTACGGTTCCTGGCCTTTTGCTGGCCTTTTGCTCACATGTTCTTTCCTGCGTTA
TCCCCTGATTCTGTGGATAACCGTATTACCGCCATGCAT
Features (pLannotate 1.2.2; 15 found; start..end, strand, type, name):
     61..364     +  enhancer       CMV enhancer: human cytomegalovirus immediate early enhancer
    365..568     +  promoter       CMV promoter: human cytomegalovirus (CMV) immediate early promoter
    606..653     +  CDS            VSV-G tsO45 (fragment): vesicular stomatitis virus G glycoprotein, thermosensitive tsO45 mutant thermosensitive variant of VSV-G Orsay
    669..1385    +  CDS            mEGFP: mEGFP is a basic (constitutively fluorescent) green fluorescent protein published in 2002, derived from Aequorea victoria. It has moderate acid sensitivity.
   1386..1430    +  misc_feature   MCS (fragment): multiple cloning site
   1618..1702    +  CDS            large T antigen (fragment): large T antigen from SV40 (simian virus 40)
   1725..1846    +  polyA_signal   SV40 poly(A) signal: SV40 polyadenylation signal
   1880..2308    -  rep_origin     f1 ori (sequence partly withheld): f1 bacteriophage origin of replication; arrow indicates direction of (+) strand synthesis
   2335..2439    +  promoter       AmpR promoter: bla
   2441..2798    +  promoter       SV40 promoter: SV40 enhancer and early promoter
   2833..3627    +  CDS            NeoR/KanR: aminoglycoside phosphotransferase from Tn5; aph(3')-II (or nptII); confers resistance to neomycin, kanamycin, and G418 (Geneticin®)
   3648..3800    +  CDS            ble (fragment): BLE_KLEPN - Experimental evidence at protein level: Swiss-Prot protein existence level 1. Binding protein with a strong affinity to the bleomycin family of antibiotics. Binds to CL990; an antimitotic-antibiotic compound. From Klebsiella pneumoniae.
   3859..3906    +  polyA_signal   HSV TK poly(A) signal: herpes simplex virus thymidine kinase polyadenylation signal (Cole and Stacy, 1985)
   3997..4013    -  polyA_signal   bGH poly(A) signal (fragment): bovine growth hormone polyadenylation signal
   4235..4823    +  rep_origin     ori: high-copy-number ColE1/pMB1/pBR322/pUC origin of replication
