[The description below was written by a language model from this plasmid's Addgene catalogue record and pLannotate feature annotations shown in this document.]
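Description:
TGN38 EGFP is a mammalian expression plasmid built on a pEGFP-type backbone. It produces a fluorescently tagged fragment of rat TGN38 (Tgoln2), a protein of the trans-Golgi network. The catalogue entry states that the insert is limited to amino acids 304–357, with monomeric EGFP fused at the N-terminal side. Transcription is driven by the human cytomegalovirus immediate-early enhancer and promoter and terminated by an SV40 polyadenylation signal.

In the annotated 4,937-nt sequence, a short fragment matching the vesicular stomatitis virus G glycoprotein (tsO45 variant) sits just upstream of the mEGFP coding sequence. It may act as a leader sequence, but the record does not state its role. The TGN38 segment itself was not called by the annotation software. It presumably lies in the unannotated stretch between the residual multiple cloning site after mEGFP and the SV40-derived 3′ sequences, which is consistent with the stated tag orientation.

The plasmid is propagated in E. coli through a high-copy ColE1/pUC-type origin. Selection uses a Tn5 NeoR/KanR cassette placed behind tandem bacterial (bla) and SV40 early promoters and followed by an HSV TK polyadenylation signal. This arrangement gives kanamycin resistance in bacteria and allows G418 selection of transfected mammalian cells. An f1 origin is also present for single-stranded DNA production. The small ble and bGH poly(A) matches are only fragments and are unlikely to be functional elements. The record supports its use for expressing this mEGFP-tagged TGN38 fragment in mammalian cells, but it gives no further detail on the intended application.
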