Addgene plasmid #128148: TGN38 EGFP
Purpose: Expression of TGN38 amino acids 304-357
Depositing lab: Jennifer Lippincott-Schwartz. Depositing organization: National Institute of Child Health and Human Development (NICHD).
Backbone
  Vector backbone: pEGFP
  Vector type: Mammalian Expression
Growth in bacteria
  Bacterial resistance: Kanamycin, 50 μg/mL
  Growth temperature: 37°C
  Growth strain: DH5alpha
  Copy number: Unknown
Gene/Insert
  Gene/Insert name: TGN38
  Species: R. norvegicus (rat)
  Mutation: Contains amino acids 304-357
  Entrez Gene: Tgoln2 (a.k.a. Tgn38, Tgoln1, Ttgn1)
  Tag / fusion protein: mEGFP (N terminal on backbone)
  Cloning method: Unknown
Terms and licenses: Academic/Nonprofit Terms; Industry Terms: Not Available to Industry
How to cite: TGN38 EGFP was a gift from Jennifer Lippincott-Schwartz (Addgene plasmid # 128148 ; http://n2t.net/addgene:128148 ; RRID:Addgene_128148)
